Addgene plasmid #132164: pDONR221_SLC9C2
Purpose: Gateway entry clone with codon-optimized ORF sequence for subcloning into custom expression vectors
Depositing lab: RESOLUTE Consortium & Giulio Superti-Furga. Depositing organization: CeMM Research Center for Molecular Medicine. Publication: The RESOLUTE consortium: unlocking SLC transporters for drug discovery. Superti-Furga G, Lackner D, Wiedmer T, Ingles-Prieto A, Barbosa B, Girardi E, Goldmann U, Gurtl B, Klavins K, Klimek C, Lindinger S, Lineiro-Retes E, Muller AC, Onstein S, Redinger G, Reil D, Sedlyarov V, Wolf G, Crawford M, Everley R, ... Steppan CM. Nat Rev Drug Discov. 2020 Jul;19(7):429-430. doi: 10.1038/d41573-020-00056-6. PubMed 32265506.
Backbone
  Vector backbone: pDONR221
  Backbone manufacturer: Thermo Fisher Scientific
  Backbone size w/o insert (bp): 2550
  Vector type: Mammalian Expression
Growth in bacteria
  Bacterial resistance: Kanamycin, 50 μg/mL
  Growth temperature: 37°C
  Growth strain: Stbl3
  Copy number: High Copy
Gene/Insert
  Gene/Insert name: SLC9C2 (alt name: MGC43026, SLC9A11)
  Species: H. sapiens (human)
  Insert size (bp): 3372
  Entrez Gene: SLC9A11 (a.k.a. MGC43026, RP3-436N22.2)
  Cloning method: Gateway Cloning
  Sequencing primers: 5′ M13-fwd; 3′ M13-rev
Terms and licenses: Academic/Nonprofit Terms; Industry Terms
Depositor comments: For more information on the full Resolute plasmid collection, please see www.addgene.org/depositor-collections/re-solute/. Please provide your feedback on this plasmid to the RESOLUTE consortium by filling out their RESOLUTE repository feedback form: https://forms.office.com/Pages/ResponsePage.aspx?id=0e05yklzmkS7rjFGQL4N7z4feCLQvEJAmVcOCM_u885UN1JJRko0Ukg4TVQwNTZLOUxPQVJWT1NHUCQlQCN0PWcu
How to cite: pDONR221_SLC9C2 was a gift from RESOLUTE Consortium & Giulio Superti-Furga (Addgene plasmid # 132164 ; http://n2t.net/addgene:132164 ; RRID:Addgene_132164)
