[The description below was written by a language model from this plasmid's Addgene catalogue record and pLannotate feature annotations shown in this document.]
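Description:
pDONR221_SLC9C2 is a Gateway entry clone built on the pDONR221 backbone, carrying a codon-optimized open reading frame for human SLC9C2 (also known as SLC9A11 or MGC43026), a member of the solute carrier family annotated as being involved in pH regulation. The sequenced plasmid is about 5.9 kb, of which the insert accounts for 3,372 bp. It is propagated in E. coli through a high-copy ColE1/pUC-type origin and selected with kanamycin via an aminoglycoside phosphotransferase (KanR) gene.

The SLC9C2 coding sequence sits between attL1 and attL2 recombination sites, the products of a BP reaction into the donor vector. These sites allow directional, frame-preserving transfer of the ORF into any attR-containing destination vector by an LR Clonase reaction. Upstream of attL1 lie the rrnB T1 and T2 transcription terminators, which shield the insert from read-through transcription in bacteria. The short lacI and lacZα fragments are backbone remnants, the latter lying near the M13 primer sites used for sequencing. A T7 promoter lies just beyond attL2, oriented back toward the insert on the opposite strand.

Although the catalogue lists the vector type as mammalian expression, the feature table shows no eukaryotic promoter, polyadenylation signal or epitope tag, so the plasmid is not itself an expression construct. The promoter, tags and selection used in mammalian cells depend on the destination vector chosen. It belongs to a large consortium collection of SLC transporter clones and serves as a source for subcloning the ORF into custom expression vectors for transporter research and drug discovery.
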