Features (pLannotate 1.2.2; 10 found; start..end, strand, type, name):
    121..213     +  CDS            lacI (fragment): lac repressor; lacI; The lac repressor binds to the lac operator to inhibit transcription in E. coli. This inhibition can be relieved by adding lactose or isopropyl-β-D-thiogalactopyranoside (IPTG).
    268..295     -  terminator     rrnB T2 terminator: transcription terminator T2 from the E. coli rrnB gene
    427..470     +  terminator     rrnB T1 terminator: Escherichia coli rrnB; transcription terminator T1 from the E. coli rrnB gene
    517..553     -  CDS            lacZα (fragment): LacZα fragment of β-galactosidase; lacZ fragment
    569..668     +  protein_bind   attL1: mutant version of attL; recombination site for the Gateway® LR reaction LR Clonase™
    674..4045    +  CDS            SLC9C2: SL9C2_HUMAN - Also known as SLC9A11. Experimental evidence at transcript level: Swiss-Prot protein existence level 2. Involved in pH regulation. From Homo sapiens (Human).
   4047..4146    -  protein_bind   attL2: mutant version of attL; recombination site for the Gateway® LR reaction LR Clonase™
   4164..4182    -  promoter       T7 promoter: promoter for bacteriophage T7 RNA polymerase
   4316..5125    +  CDS            KanR: aminoglycoside phosphotransferase; aph(3')-Ia; confers resistance to kanamycin in bacteria or G418 (Geneticin®) in eukaryotes
   5272..5860    +  rep_origin     ori: high-copy-number ColE1/pMB1/pBR322/pUC origin of replication
>Addgene plasmid #132164 | pDONR221_SLC9C2 | addgene full sequence | sequence record 260462 | Addgene NGS Result
CTTTCCTGCGTTATCCCCTGATTCTGTGGATAACCGTATTACCGCCTTTGAGTGAGCTGATACCGCTCGC
CGCAGCCGAACGACCGAGCGCAGCGAGTCAGTGAGCGAGGAAGCGGAAGAGCGCCCAATACGCAAACCGC
CTCTCCCCGCGCGTTGGCCGATTCATTAATGCAGCTGGCACGACAGGTTTCCCGACTGGAAAGCGGGCAG
TGAGCGCAACGCAATTAATACGCGTACCGCTAGCCAGGAAGAGTTTGTAGAAACGCAAAAAGGCCATCCG
TCAGGATGGCCTTCTGCTTAGTTTGATGCCTGGCAGTTTATGGCGGGCGTCCTGCCCGCCACCCTCCGGG
CCGTTGCTTCACAACGTTCAAATCCGCTCCCGGCGGATTTGTCCTACTCAGGAGAGCGTTCACCGACAAA
CAACAGATAAAACGAAAGGCCCAGTCTTCCGACTGAGCCTTTCGTTTTATTTGATGCCTGGCAGTTCCCT
ACTCTCGCGTTAACGCTAGCATGGATGTTTTCCCAGTCACGACGTTGTAAAACGACGGCCAGTCTTAAGC
TCGGGCCCCAAATAATGATTTTATTTTGACTGATAGTGACCTGTTCGTTGCAACACATTGATGAGCAATG
CTTTTTTATAATGCCAACTTTGTACAAAAAAGCAGGCTCCACCATGAGCTCCTACTTTTGGGCCCAGAAT
GAGTCCAACAGGCCAGACCTGCTGTGCGGACAGCCAGCCGATTATCTGGTGGAGGAGAAGCACTTCACCA
CCCTGGTGTGCTTTATCGTGGTGCTGGGCGGCCTGCTGAAGATGTGCCTGAAGAATTGTGAAGTGATCGT
GCTGACCATCCTGAGCCTGTCCGGCTTCGTGATCGGCCACATGGCCTACAACTCCGTGGAGGTGCACCAG
ATCGTGTATCCCCTGCTGAGAACCTCTAGCTTCAGCCTGTACTCCTATTTTTCTCCTCTGATCATCTTCA
TGGTGGCCCTGGACGTGGAGTTTTACACACTGAAGAAGATGTTCTGGCAGGTGCTGCTGACAGGCCTGAT
CTCTTTCAGCACCGCCAGCATCATCATCGGCTATGTGGTCATCAAGTTCAACAAGGACAGCTGGGATCTG
CAGTCCTGCCTGCTGTTCTCTATCACCCTGGGCATCATCGACCCTCTGAGAAGCGTGAACTCCCTGAAGA
CAATCGGCATCAGCAAGATCTACATCGATCTGATCAGGGGCGAGTCCCTGATCATCTGTTCTATCGCCAG
CATCTTCTTTGGCAACTTCCGGGGCAACCGCATCCACTTCAGCATCTTTAGGGACCTGCACGTGGGCATC
GAGCTGTCTTACGATATCCTGGGCAGCATCATCTTCGGCTATTGGTGCGCCAAGATCATCCAGTGTATCC
TGGCCGACGTGTTTTCTAATATGCTGACAAACATCATCCTGTGCTTCAGCATGGTGTACATGACCTTCTA
TATCGTGGAGTTTCTGGGAATGTCTGGCACACTGGCCCTGGCAGCAGTGGGCCTGAATCTGGATAGCCTG
ACATTCAAGCCCAAGATCGAGCTGGTCATCACCAAGTTCCTGCGCATCTTTTCCAGCGTGTACGAGCACC
TGATCTATGCCTTCTTTGGCATCGTGATCGGCTGTGGCGAGCTGTCTCACTACGAGTTTCACACCATCCC
TTTCATCTTTATCCTGTTCACCACAGTGAACCTGGTGCGCCTGCTGACAATCCTGCTGGTGTCCCCAATC
CTGATGCACTCTAATTACGAGTATAACTGGAGATGGGGAGTGGTCATCACCTGGAGCGGCATCAAGGGCG
TGTTTAATCTGCTGTGGGCCCCTGACGTGTACAACCTGGCCGAGCGGAAGGTGGAGGTGCCACAGATGTT
CATCCTGTACGTGCAGGTCATCAGCCTGCTGACAATGGGCATCAATAGCTATGTGATGACCCAGTCCGCC
CGCAAGCTGGATCTGTGCGTGCTGTCCCTGCCCCGGCAGATGATCCTGCAGAATGCCACCCAGCACATCC
AGGAGATCGTGCAGAACACCATCACACTGTTTAAGACCGAGAAGATCCTGACAAACGTGAATTGGACCCT
GGTGGAGGACAAGACCCGCATCGAGTACATCCCTTTCTCCCACGTGTCTCACAACGACATGAAGACAGAG
TCCACCACAGATGAGGCCCTGATGGAGGAGGCAAGGCTGCACGTGGCAGCCATCCAGATGAGCTCCTTTG
AGAAGCAGAGAAACAATGGCATCCTGGAGATCGAGGCAGCAAGGATCCTGATCGGAGCAGCCAAGTGCTA
CTATTCTATCCAGGGCAAGTTCATGAGCATCTACGACGTGAGCACCTATATGCGGACAAGAAGCTGGCTG
ATCAAGTTTAAGAATGTGCTGACCTTCCTGGAGTACTGTATCGAGAAGATCCACTTTATCCCCCCTGAGA
GCAACACCTTCCTGACATTCATCTTTCACATCGTGTTCTCCGAGGAGTTTGAGTATACAGGCCAGATCAT
CAACCTGATCTACATCTATCCTATGATCATCCACCTGTGGCCAATGGCCAGAGGCCTGAACGTGAGCGCC
CTGATCAGCATCAACTACTATTTCATGTTTCTGTACGTGCTGGAGAGCACCCTGAAGATCATCATCCTGA
AGAGGAAGTATTTCCAGCAGTGCTGGAATACACTGGAGTTCTTTATCCTGGTCATCGGCATCATCGACAT
CTTCTGCGTGTACTTTGTGAAGCTGCGCCCCGATAACCTGGCCCTGATCCAGCTGACCGTGATCATGGGC
TATCTGCGGATCATCAGATTCCTGCCCCTGTTTAAGATCATCGTGCCTATCCTGATCAGAATCGCCGACG
TGCAGATCAAGAAGAGGCTGTCCCTGATGTACTCTATCACCAAGGGCTATATCAAGTCCCAGGAGGATGC
CAAGCTGCTGATCAAGCAGATCGCCGTGTGCGAGTCTATCTACCAGAAGCTGTGCGAGATCCTGGAGACA
AATAAGCAGGACGCCGTGAAGGAGCTGGTGCTGATGGAGCACGAGGGAAGGGACGTGGTCATCGCCCTGA
AGACCAAGCAGGCCATCCGGAATGTGATCGCCAAGGCCCTGAAGAACCTGACATTTCTGTGCTCCCGGGG
CATCATCGACAAGCACGAAGTGATCGAGATCAATAAGGTGCTGCTGAAGAAGCTGAAGGCCCTGAACAAT
TTCCCAAAGGCCATCCCACCCCCTACCCCCGATATCTACCTGCACAACATCATCTGGCTGGAGGGCAAGG
ACGTGCTGATCGATTTCTTTAAGGAGAGAGCCAAGCTGGCCTGCTTTGACTCCGGCGATACCATCTGTAA
GGGCGGCGAGATGCCACAGGGCATCTATCTGATCATCTCTGGCATGGCCATCCTGCACTCCCTGTCTCCC
ACCTTCGGCATCGAGTCCAACCAGAGGTGCGACAGGGGATCTAGGGATATGTTCACAGAGTTTTGCACCA
CAGGCGACATCATCGGCGAGCTGAGCTGTCTGCTGAAGAGGGAGATCGAGTACACAGTGATCTGCGAGAC
CTCTCTGCAGGCCTGTTTTATCAGCCTGGAGGACCTGTACGAGGGCTTCGATGCCTTTTGGCCATCCCTG
GAGTATAAGATCTGGCTGAAGCTGGCCCTGTCTACCGCCTACCAGTATTTCGAGTCTAGCCTGATCGACG
AGGATCTGCGCTTTCAGAATTGCGTGATGTTCAACCAGGCCTACGTGGAGACCCTGTCCTCTTATAGCGA
CATGATCATCGATAACATGACAATGAAGTTCGTGATCATCGTGTACGGCTCCGTGATCGACACCAAGACA
GAGGAGCCATATTTCGCCCCCTGCATCATCCCTACCACATGTGAGCAGGTGCAGGGCACCAGCGATCTGT
CCAAGCTGCTGATCATCCAGGCCTCCGAGCTGACACAGAGAAACTCTAATACCAACGTGATGGCCAGCGT
GAACACAGTGTTCGAGCAGCCCGGCAAGAATATCAACGGCAGGCAGAAGATGAGCGACCCAGCTTTCTTG
TACAAAGTTGGCATTATAAGAAAGCATTGCTTATCAATTTGTTGCAACGAACAGGTCACTATCAGTCAAA
ATAAAATCATTATTTGCCATCCAGCTGATATCCCCTATAGTGAGTCGTATTACATGGTCATAGCTGTTTC
CTGGCAGCTCTGGCCCGTGTCTCAAAATCTCTGATGTTACATTGCACAAGATAAAAATATATCATCATGA
ACAATAAAACTGTCTGCTTACATAAACAGTAATACAAGGGGTGTTATGAGCCATATTCAACGGGAAACGT
CGAGGCCGCGATTAAATTCCAACATGGATGCTGATTTATATGGGTATAAATGGGCTCGCGATAATGTCGG
GCAATCAGGTGCGACAATCTATCGCTTGTATGGGAAGCCCGATGCGCCAGAGTTGTTTCTGAAACATGGC
AAAGGTAGCGTTGCCAATGATGTTACAGATGAGATGGTCAGACTAAACTGGCTGACGGAATTTATGCCTC
TTCCGACCATCAAGCATTTTATCCGTACTCCTGATGATGCATGGTTACTCACCACTGCGATCCCCGGAAA
AACAGCATTCCAGGTATTAGAAGAATATCCTGATTCAGGTGAAAATATTGTTGATGCGCTGGCAGTGTTC
CTGCGCCGGTTGCATTCGATTCCTGTTTGTAATTGTCCTTTTAACAGCGATCGCGTATTTCGTCTCGCTC
AGGCGCAATCACGAATGAATAACGGTTTGGTTGATGCGAGTGATTTTGATGACGAGCGTAATGGCTGGCC
TGTTGAACAAGTCTGGAAAGAAATGCATAAACTTTTGCCATTCTCACCGGATTCAGTCGTCACTCATGGT
GATTTCTCACTTGATAACCTTATTTTTGACGAGGGGAAATTAATAGGTTGTATTGATGTTGGACGAGTCG
GAATCGCAGACCGATACCAGGATCTTGCCATCCTATGGAACTGCCTCGGTGAGTTTTCTCCTTCATTACA
GAAACGGCTTTTTCAAAAATATGGTATTGATAATCCTGATATGAATAAATTGCAGTTTCATTTGATGCTC
GATGAGTTTTTCTAATCAGAATTGGTTAATTGGTTGTAACACTGGCAGAGCATTACGCTGACTTGACGGG
ACGGCGCAAGCTCATGACCAAAATCCCTTAACGTGAGTTACGCGTCGTTCCACTGAGCGTCAGACCCCGT
AGAAAAGATCAAAGGATCTTCTTGAGATCCTTTTTTTCTGCGCGTAATCTGCTGCTTGCAAACAAAAAAA
CCACCGCTACCAGCGGTGGTTTGTTTGCCGGATCAAGAGCTACCAACTCTTTTTCCGAAGGTAACTGGCT
TCAGCAGAGCGCAGATACCAAATACTGTTCTTCTAGTGTAGCCGTAGTTAGGCCACCACTTCAAGAACTC
TGTAGCACCGCCTACATACCTCGCTCTGCTAATCCTGTTACCAGTGGCTGCTGCCAGTGGCGATAAGTCG
TGTCTTACCGGGTTGGACTCAAGACGATAGTTACCGGATAAGGCGCAGCGGTCGGGCTGAACGGGGGGTT
CGTGCACACAGCCCAGCTTGGAGCGAACGACCTACACCGAACTGAGATACCTACAGCGTGAGCTATGAGA
AAGCGCCACGCTTCCCGAAGGGAGAAAGGCGGACAGGTATCCGGTAAGCGGCAGGGTCGGAACAGGAGAG
CGCACGAGGGAGCTTCCAGGGGGAAACGCCTGGTATCTTTATAGTCCTGTCGGGTTTCGCCACCTCTGAC
TTGAGCGTCGATTTTTGTGATGCTCGTCAGGGGGGCGGAGCCTATGGAAAAACGCCAGCAACGCGGCCTT
TTTACGGTTCCTGGCCTTTTGCTGGCCTTTTGCTCACATGTT
