>Addgene plasmid #132164 | pDONR221_SLC9C2 | depositor partial sequence | sequence record 253728 | Codon-optimized ORF of SLC9C2
ATGAGCTCCTACTTTTGGGCCCAGAATGAGTCCAACAGGCCAGACCTGCTGTGCGGACAGCCAGCCGATT
ATCTGGTGGAGGAGAAGCACTTCACCACCCTGGTGTGCTTTATCGTGGTGCTGGGCGGCCTGCTGAAGAT
GTGCCTGAAGAATTGTGAAGTGATCGTGCTGACCATCCTGAGCCTGTCCGGCTTCGTGATCGGCCACATG
GCCTACAACTCCGTGGAGGTGCACCAGATCGTGTATCCCCTGCTGAGAACCTCTAGCTTCAGCCTGTACT
CCTATTTTTCTCCTCTGATCATCTTCATGGTGGCCCTGGACGTGGAGTTTTACACACTGAAGAAGATGTT
CTGGCAGGTGCTGCTGACAGGCCTGATCTCTTTCAGCACCGCCAGCATCATCATCGGCTATGTGGTCATC
AAGTTCAACAAGGACAGCTGGGATCTGCAGTCCTGCCTGCTGTTCTCTATCACCCTGGGCATCATCGACC
CTCTGAGAAGCGTGAACTCCCTGAAGACAATCGGCATCAGCAAGATCTACATCGATCTGATCAGGGGCGA
GTCCCTGATCATCTGTTCTATCGCCAGCATCTTCTTTGGCAACTTCCGGGGCAACCGCATCCACTTCAGC
ATCTTTAGGGACCTGCACGTGGGCATCGAGCTGTCTTACGATATCCTGGGCAGCATCATCTTCGGCTATT
GGTGCGCCAAGATCATCCAGTGTATCCTGGCCGACGTGTTTTCTAATATGCTGACAAACATCATCCTGTG
CTTCAGCATGGTGTACATGACCTTCTATATCGTGGAGTTTCTGGGAATGTCTGGCACACTGGCCCTGGCA
GCAGTGGGCCTGAATCTGGATAGCCTGACATTCAAGCCCAAGATCGAGCTGGTCATCACCAAGTTCCTGC
GCATCTTTTCCAGCGTGTACGAGCACCTGATCTATGCCTTCTTTGGCATCGTGATCGGCTGTGGCGAGCT
GTCTCACTACGAGTTTCACACCATCCCTTTCATCTTTATCCTGTTCACCACAGTGAACCTGGTGCGCCTG
CTGACAATCCTGCTGGTGTCCCCAATCCTGATGCACTCTAATTACGAGTATAACTGGAGATGGGGAGTGG
TCATCACCTGGAGCGGCATCAAGGGCGTGTTTAATCTGCTGTGGGCCCCTGACGTGTACAACCTGGCCGA
GCGGAAGGTGGAGGTGCCACAGATGTTCATCCTGTACGTGCAGGTCATCAGCCTGCTGACAATGGGCATC
AATAGCTATGTGATGACCCAGTCCGCCCGCAAGCTGGATCTGTGCGTGCTGTCCCTGCCCCGGCAGATGA
TCCTGCAGAATGCCACCCAGCACATCCAGGAGATCGTGCAGAACACCATCACACTGTTTAAGACCGAGAA
GATCCTGACAAACGTGAATTGGACCCTGGTGGAGGACAAGACCCGCATCGAGTACATCCCTTTCTCCCAC
GTGTCTCACAACGACATGAAGACAGAGTCCACCACAGATGAGGCCCTGATGGAGGAGGCAAGGCTGCACG
TGGCAGCCATCCAGATGAGCTCCTTTGAGAAGCAGAGAAACAATGGCATCCTGGAGATCGAGGCAGCAAG
GATCCTGATCGGAGCAGCCAAGTGCTACTATTCTATCCAGGGCAAGTTCATGAGCATCTACGACGTGAGC
ACCTATATGCGGACAAGAAGCTGGCTGATCAAGTTTAAGAATGTGCTGACCTTCCTGGAGTACTGTATCG
AGAAGATCCACTTTATCCCCCCTGAGAGCAACACCTTCCTGACATTCATCTTTCACATCGTGTTCTCCGA
GGAGTTTGAGTATACAGGCCAGATCATCAACCTGATCTACATCTATCCTATGATCATCCACCTGTGGCCA
ATGGCCAGAGGCCTGAACGTGAGCGCCCTGATCAGCATCAACTACTATTTCATGTTTCTGTACGTGCTGG
AGAGCACCCTGAAGATCATCATCCTGAAGAGGAAGTATTTCCAGCAGTGCTGGAATACACTGGAGTTCTT
TATCCTGGTCATCGGCATCATCGACATCTTCTGCGTGTACTTTGTGAAGCTGCGCCCCGATAACCTGGCC
CTGATCCAGCTGACCGTGATCATGGGCTATCTGCGGATCATCAGATTCCTGCCCCTGTTTAAGATCATCG
TGCCTATCCTGATCAGAATCGCCGACGTGCAGATCAAGAAGAGGCTGTCCCTGATGTACTCTATCACCAA
GGGCTATATCAAGTCCCAGGAGGATGCCAAGCTGCTGATCAAGCAGATCGCCGTGTGCGAGTCTATCTAC
CAGAAGCTGTGCGAGATCCTGGAGACAAATAAGCAGGACGCCGTGAAGGAGCTGGTGCTGATGGAGCACG
AGGGAAGGGACGTGGTCATCGCCCTGAAGACCAAGCAGGCCATCCGGAATGTGATCGCCAAGGCCCTGAA
GAACCTGACATTTCTGTGCTCCCGGGGCATCATCGACAAGCACGAAGTGATCGAGATCAATAAGGTGCTG
CTGAAGAAGCTGAAGGCCCTGAACAATTTCCCAAAGGCCATCCCACCCCCTACCCCCGATATCTACCTGC
ACAACATCATCTGGCTGGAGGGCAAGGACGTGCTGATCGATTTCTTTAAGGAGAGAGCCAAGCTGGCCTG
CTTTGACTCCGGCGATACCATCTGTAAGGGCGGCGAGATGCCACAGGGCATCTATCTGATCATCTCTGGC
ATGGCCATCCTGCACTCCCTGTCTCCCACCTTCGGCATCGAGTCCAACCAGAGGTGCGACAGGGGATCTA
GGGATATGTTCACAGAGTTTTGCACCACAGGCGACATCATCGGCGAGCTGAGCTGTCTGCTGAAGAGGGA
GATCGAGTACACAGTGATCTGCGAGACCTCTCTGCAGGCCTGTTTTATCAGCCTGGAGGACCTGTACGAG
GGCTTCGATGCCTTTTGGCCATCCCTGGAGTATAAGATCTGGCTGAAGCTGGCCCTGTCTACCGCCTACC
AGTATTTCGAGTCTAGCCTGATCGACGAGGATCTGCGCTTTCAGAATTGCGTGATGTTCAACCAGGCCTA
CGTGGAGACCCTGTCCTCTTATAGCGACATGATCATCGATAACATGACAATGAAGTTCGTGATCATCGTG
TACGGCTCCGTGATCGACACCAAGACAGAGGAGCCATATTTCGCCCCCTGCATCATCCCTACCACATGTG
AGCAGGTGCAGGGCACCAGCGATCTGTCCAAGCTGCTGATCATCCAGGCCTCCGAGCTGACACAGAGAAA
CTCTAATACCAACGTGATGGCCAGCGTGAACACAGTGTTCGAGCAGCCCGGCAAGAATATCAACGGCAGG
CAGAAGATGAGC
